Addgene plasmid #153242: pDGE333
Purpose: (Empty Backbone) M2 shuttle vector containing the Arabidopsis thaliana U6 promoter for preparation of single guide RNA transcriptional units by cloning of hybridized oligonucleotides.
Depositing lab: Johannes Stuttmann. Depositing organization: Martin-Luther-Universitaet Halle-Wittenberg. Publication: Highly efficient multiplex editing: One-shot generation of 8x Nicotiana benthamiana and 12x Arabidopsis mutants. Stuttmann J, Barthel K, Martin P, Ordon J, Erickson JL, Herr R, Ferik F, Kretschmer C, Berner T, Keilwagen J, Marillonnet S, Bonas U. Plant J. 2021 Feb 12. doi: 10.1111/tpj.15197. PubMed 33577114.
Backbone
  Vector backbone: pUC57-BsaI
  Backbone size (bp): 2700
  Vector type: CRISPR
  Selectable markers: ccdB
Growth in bacteria
  Bacterial resistance: Chloramphenicol and Ampicillin, 25 & 100 μg/mL
  Growth temperature: 37°C
  Growth strain: ccdB Survival
  Copy number: High Copy
Gene/Insert
  Gene/Insert name: None
Terms and licenses: Academic/Nonprofit Terms; Industry Terms: Not Available to Industry
Depositor comments: Please visit https://www.biorxiv.org/content/10.1101/2020.03.31.018671v2 for bioRxiv preprint.
How to cite: pDGE333 was a gift from Johannes Stuttmann (Addgene plasmid # 153242 ; http://n2t.net/addgene:153242 ; RRID:Addgene_153242)
