[The description below was written by a language model from this plasmid's Addgene catalogue record and pLannotate feature annotations shown in this document.]
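Description:
pDGE333 is an empty CRISPR shuttle vector built on a pUC57-BsaI backbone and intended for assembling single guide RNA transcriptional units for plant genome editing. It is described as an "M2" shuttle vector, which suggests that it occupies one defined position in a set of modules used for multiplexed guide assembly, although the record does not spell out the position scheme or which restriction enzymes are used. It replicates in E. coli from a high-copy ColE1/pUC-type origin and carries a β-lactamase gene with its own promoter for ampicillin selection. Remnants of the lac region (lacZα fragment, lac promoter and operator, CAP site) and short bom, rop and lacI fragments are backbone leftovers.

The functional cassette runs from an Arabidopsis thaliana U6 promoter, a Pol III promoter suited to driving small RNAs in plants, to the Streptococcus pyogenes Cas9 guide RNA scaffold, annotated here as a tracrRNA fragment. Only a short stretch of the U6 promoter is recognised by the automated annotation. Between these two elements sits a placeholder consisting of a chloramphenicol acetyltransferase gene with its cat promoter, a partial ccdA, and the complete ccdB toxin gene. Because ccdB kills ordinary E. coli strains, the uncut vector is maintained in a ccdB-tolerant strain under chloramphenicol plus ampicillin. Replacing the placeholder with hybridized oligonucleotides encoding a target-specific spacer removes the toxin, giving counter-selection against parental plasmid and producing a complete U6-driven sgRNA unit. The associated publication concerns highly multiplexed editing in Nicotiana benthamiana and Arabidopsis, for which units like this would be combined into a final editing vector. No insert is present in the deposited plasmid.
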