Features (pLannotate 1.2.2; 16 found; start..end, strand, type, name):
    137..236     +  misc_feature   bom (fragment): basis of mobility region from pBR322
    242..399     -  CDS            lacZα (fragment): LacZα fragment of β-galactosidase; lacZ fragment
    463..479     +  promoter       AtU6 promoter (fragment): consensus promoter from the three Arabidopsis U6 snRNA genes (Waibel and Filipowicz, 1990; Nekrasov et al., 2013)
    552..654     +  promoter       cat promoter: promoter of the E. coli cat gene encoding chloramphenicol acetyltransferase
    655..1313    +  CDS            CmR: chloramphenicol acetyltransferase; cat; confers resistance to chloramphenicol
   1495..1653    +  CDS            ccdA (fragment): CCDA_ECO57 - Also known as H, letA. Experimental evidence at protein level: Swiss-Prot protein existence level 1. Antitoxin component of a type II toxin-antitoxin (TA) system which inhibits the post-segregational killing (PSK) of plasmid-free cells, also referred to as a plasmid addiction system. Binds to and blocks the activity of CcdB; will also remove bound CcdB protein from the CcdB-GyrA complex by forming a CcdA-CcdB complex, a process termed rejuvenation. Functions as a transcriptional corepressor for the ccdAB operon, repression also requires CcdB (By similarity). From Escherichia coli
   1658..1960    +  CDS            ccdB: CCDB_ECOLI - Also known as G, letB, letD. Experimental evidence at protein level: Swiss-Prot protein existence level 1. Toxic component of a type II toxin-antitoxin (TA) system, functioning in plasmid maintainence. Responsible for the post- segregational killing (PSK) of plasmid-free cells, also referred to as a plasmid addiction system. Half-life of over 2 hours. Cell killing by CcdB is accompanied by filamentation, defects in chromosome and plasmid segregation, defects in cell division, formation of anucleate cells, decreased DNA synthesis and plasmid loss. Interferes with the activity of DN
   2019..2086    +  misc_RNA       tracrRNA (fragment): trans-activating CRISPR RNA for the Streptococcus pyogenes CRISPR/Cas9 system
   2190..2206    -  protein_bind   lac operator: The lac repressor binds to the lac operator to inhibit transcription in E. coli. This inhibition can be relieved by adding lactose or isopropyl-β-D-thiogalactopyranoside (IPTG). lac repressor encoded by lacI
   2214..2244    -  promoter       lac promoter: promoter for the E. coli lac operon
   2259..2280    -  protein_bind   CAP binding site: CAP binding activates transcription in the presence of cAMP. E. coli catabolite activator protein
   2293..2385    -  CDS            lacI (fragment): lac repressor; lacI; The lac repressor binds to the lac operator to inhibit transcription in E. coli. This inhibition can be relieved by adding lactose or isopropyl-β-D-thiogalactopyranoside (IPTG).
   2568..3156    -  rep_origin     ori: high-copy-number ColE1/pMB1/pBR322/pUC origin of replication
   3327..4187    -  CDS            AmpR: β-lactamase; bla; confers resistance to ampicillin, carbenicillin, and related antibiotics
   4188..4292    -  promoter       AmpR promoter: bla
   4387..35      +  CDS            rop (fragment) (across the origin): Rop protein, which maintains plasmids at low copy number; rop
>Addgene plasmid #153242 | pDGE333 | addgene full sequence | sequence record 305781 | Addgene NGS Result
TCGCGCGTTTCGGTGATGACGGTGAAAACCTCTGACACATGCAGCTCCCGGAGACGGTCACAGCTTGTCT
GTAAGCGGATGCCGGGAGCAGACAAGCCCGTCAGGGCGCGTCAGCGGGTGTTGGCGGGTGTCGGGGCTGG
CTTAACTATGCGGCATCAGAGCAGATTGTACTGAGAGTGCACCATATGCGGTGTGAAATACCGCACAGAT
GCGTAAGGAGAAAATACCGCATCAGGCGCCATTCGCCATTCAGGCTGCGCAACTGTTGGGAAGGGCGATC
GGTGCGGGCCTCTTCGCTATTACGCCAGCTGGCGAAAGGGGGATGTGCTGCAAGGCGATTAAGTTGGGTA
ACGCCAGGGTTTTCCCAGTCACGACGTTGTAAAACGACGGCCAGTGAATTCGAGCTCGGTACCTCGCGAA
TGCATCTAGATTTTGGTCTCACCCTTAAGTTGAAAACAATCTTCAAAAGTCCCACATCGCTTAGATAAGA
AAACGAAGCTGAGTTTATATACAGCTAGAGTCGAAGTAGTGATTGAAGTCTTCTGAGACGTTGATCGGCA
CGTAAGAGGTTCCAACTTTCACCATAATGAAATAAGATCACTACCGGGCGTATTTTTTGAGTTATCGAGA
TTTTCAGGAGCTAAGGAAGCTAAAATGGAGAAAAAAATCACTGGATATACCACCGTTGATATATCCCAAT
GGCATCGTAAAGAACATTTTGAGGCATTTCAGTCAGTTGCTCAATGTACCTATAACCAGACCGTTCAGCT
GGATATTACGGCCTTTTTAAAGACCGTAAAGAAAAATAAGCACAAGTTTTATCCGGCCTTTATTCACATT
CTTGCCCGCCTGATGAATGCTCATCCGGAATTCCGTATGGCAATGAAAGACGGTGAGCTGGTGATATGGG
ATAGTGTTCACCCTTGTTACACCGTTTTCCATGAGCAAACTGAAACGTTTTCATCGCTCTGGAGTGAATA
CCACGACGATTTCCGGCAGTTTCTACACATATATTCGCAAGATGTGGCGTGTTACGGTGAAAACCTGGCC
TATTTCCCTAAAGGGTTTATTGAGAATATGTTTTTCGTCTCAGCCAATCCCTGGGTGAGTTTCACCAGTT
TTGATTTAAACGTGGCCAATATGGACAACTTCTTCGCCCCCGTTTTCACCATGGGCAAATATTATACGCA
AGGCGACAAGGTGCTGATGCCGCTGGCGATTCAGGTTCATCATGCCGTTTGTGATGGCTTCCATGTCGGC
AGAATGCTTAATGAATTACAACAGTACTGCGATGAGTGGCAGGGGGGGCGTAAACGCCGCGTGGATCCGG
CTTACTAAAAGCCAGATAACAGTATGCGTATTTGCGCGCTGATTTTTGCGGTATAAGAATATATACTGAT
ATGTATACCCGAAGTATGTCAAAAAGAGGTATGCTATGAAGCAGCGTATTACAGTGACAGTTGACAGCGA
CAGCTATCAGTTGCTCAAGGCATATATGATGTCAATATCTCCGGTCTGGTAAGCACAACCATGCAGAATG
AAGCCCGTCGTCTGCGTGCCGAACGCTGGAAAGCGGAAAATCAGGAAGGGATGGCTGAGGTCGCCCGGTT
TATTGAAATGAACGGCTCTTTTGCTGACGAGAACAGGGGCTGGTGAAATGCAGTTTAAGGTTTACACCTA
TAAAAGAGAGAGCCGTTATCGTCTGTTTGTGGATGTACAGAGTGATATTATTGACACGCCCGGGCGACGG
ATGGTGATCCCCCTGGCCAGTGCACGTCTGCTGTCAGATAAAGTCTCCCGTGAACTTTACCCGGTGGTGC
ATATCGGGGATGAAAGCTGGCGCATGATGACCACCGATATGGCCAGTGTGCCGGTTTCCGTTATCGGGGA
AGAAGTGGCTGATCTCAGCCACCGCGAAAATGACATCAAAAACGCCATTAACCTGATGTTCTGGGGAATA
TAAATGTCAGGCTCCCTTATACACAGCCAGTCGAAGACTTGTTTCAGAGCTATGCTGGAAACAGCATAGC
AAGTTGAAATAAGGCTAGTCCGTTATCAACTTGAAAAAGTGGCACCGAGTCGGTGCTTTTTTTTCGGTTG
AGACCAAAATCGGATCCCGGGCCCGTCGACTGCAGAGGCCTGCATGCAAGCTTGGCGTAATCATGGTCAT
AGCTGTTTCCTGTGTGAAATTGTTATCCGCTCACAATTCCACACAACATACGAGCCGGAAGCATAAAGTG
TAAAGCCTGGGGTGCCTAATGAGTGAGCTAACTCACATTAATTGCGTTGCGCTCACTGCCCGCTTTCCAG
TCGGGAAACCTGTCGTGCCAGCTGCATTAATGAATCGGCCAACGCGCGGGGAGAGGCGGTTTGCGTATTG
GGCGCTCTTCCGCTTCCTCGCTCACTGACTCGCTGCGCTCGGTCGTTCGGCTGCGGCGAGCGGTATCAGC
TCACTCAAAGGCGGTAATACGGTTATCCACAGAATCAGGGGATAACGCAGGAAAGAACATGTGAGCAAAA
GGCCAGCAAAAGGCCAGGAACCGTAAAAAGGCCGCGTTGCTGGCGTTTTTCCATAGGCTCCGCCCCCCTG
ACGAGCATCACAAAAATCGACGCTCAAGTCAGAGGTGGCGAAACCCGACAGGACTATAAAGATACCAGGC
GTTTCCCCCTGGAAGCTCCCTCGTGCGCTCTCCTGTTCCGACCCTGCCGCTTACCGGATACCTGTCCGCC
TTTCTCCCTTCGGGAAGCGTGGCGCTTTCTCATAGCTCACGCTGTAGGTATCTCAGTTCGGTGTAGGTCG
TTCGCTCCAAGCTGGGCTGTGTGCACGAACCCCCCGTTCAGCCCGACCGCTGCGCCTTATCCGGTAACTA
TCGTCTTGAGTCCAACCCGGTAAGACACGACTTATCGCCACTGGCAGCAGCCACTGGTAACAGGATTAGC
AGAGCGAGGTATGTAGGCGGTGCTACAGAGTTCTTGAAGTGGTGGCCTAACTACGGCTACACTAGAAGAA
CAGTATTTGGTATCTGCGCTCTGCTGAAGCCAGTTACCTTCGGAAAAAGAGTTGGTAGCTCTTGATCCGG
CAAACAAACCACCGCTGGTAGCGGTGGTTTTTTTGTTTGCAAGCAGCAGATTACGCGCAGAAAAAAAGGA
TCTCAAGAAGATCCTTTGATCTTTTCTACGGGGTCTGACGCTCAGTGGAACGAAAACTCACGTTAAGGGA
TTTTGGTCATGAGATTATCAAAAAGGATCTTCACCTAGATCCTTTTAAATTAAAAATGAAGTTTTAAATC
AATCTAAAGTATATATGAGTAAACTTGGTCTGACAGTTACCAATGCTTAATCAGTGAGGCACCTATCTCA
GCGATCTGTCTATTTCGTTCATCCATAGTTGCCTGACTCCCCGTCGTGTAGATAACTACGATACGGGAGG
GCTTACCATCTGGCCCCAGTGCTGCAATGATACCGCGAGATCCACGCTCACCGGCTCCAGATTTATCAGC
AATAAACCAGCCAGCCGGAAGGGCCGAGCGCAGAAGTGGTCCTGCAACTTTATCCGCCTCCATCCAGTCT
ATTAATTGTTGCCGGGAAGCTAGAGTAAGTAGTTCGCCAGTTAATAGTTTGCGCAACGTTGTTGCCATTG
CTACAGGCATCGTGGTGTCACGCTCGTCGTTTGGTATGGCTTCATTCAGCTCCGGTTCCCAACGATCAAG
GCGAGTTACATGATCCCCCATGTTGTGCAAAAAAGCGGTTAGCTCCTTCGGTCCTCCGATCGTTGTCAGA
AGTAAGTTGGCCGCAGTGTTATCACTCATGGTTATGGCAGCACTGCATAATTCTCTTACTGTCATGCCAT
CCGTAAGATGCTTTTCTGTGACTGGTGAGTACTCAACCAAGTCATTCTGAGAATAGTGTATGCGGCGACC
GAGTTGCTCTTGCCCGGCGTCAATACGGGATAATACCGCGCCACATAGCAGAACTTTAAAAGTGCTCATC
ATTGGAAAACGTTCTTCGGGGCGAAAACTCTCAAGGATCTTACCGCTGTTGAGATCCAGTTCGATGTAAC
CCACTCGTGCACCCAACTGATCTTCAGCATCTTTTACTTTCACCAGCGTTTCTGGGTGAGCAAAAACAGG
AAGGCAAAATGCCGCAAAAAAGGGAATAAGGGCGACACGGAAATGTTGAATACTCATACTCTTCCTTTTT
CAATATTATTGAAGCATTTATCAGGGTTATTGTCTCATGAGCGGATACATATTTGAATGTATTTAGAAAA
ATAAACAAATAGGGGTTCCGCGCACATTTCCCCGAAAAGTGCCACCTGACGTCTAAGAAACCATTATTAT
CATGACATTAACCTATAAAAATAGGCGTATCACGAGGCCCTTTCGTC
